Addgene plasmid #42171: pmAmetrine1.2
Depositing lab: Robert Campbell. Depositing organization: University of Alberta. Publication: Forster resonance energy transfer-based biosensors for multiparameter ratiometric imaging of Ca2+ dynamics and caspase-3 activity in single cells. Ding Y, Ai HW, Hoi H, Campbell RE. Anal Chem. 2011 Dec 15;83(24):9687-93. doi: 10.1021/ac202595g. Epub 2011 Nov 28. PubMed 22080726.
Backbone
  Vector backbone: pBAD-His B
  Backbone manufacturer: Invitrogen
  Backbone size w/o insert (bp): 4100
  Total vector size (bp): 4800
  Vector type: Bacterial Expression
Growth in bacteria
  Bacterial resistance: Ampicillin, 100 μg/mL
  Growth temperature: 37°C
  Growth strain: DH10B
  Copy number: Low Copy
Gene/Insert
  Gene/Insert name: mAmetrine1.2
  Species: Synthetic
  Insert size (bp): 720
  Promoter: araBAD
  Tag / fusion protein: 6His (N terminal on backbone)
  Cloning method: Restriction Enzyme; 5′ cloning site XhoI (not destroyed); 3′ cloning site EcoRI (not destroyed)
  Sequencing primers: 5′ GGTCCCCTCTCTACTGTTTCTCCAT; 3′ CCCAAGGCGTTTCACTTCTGAGTT
Resource information
  A portion of this plasmid was derived from a plasmid made by: mAmetrine1.2 in an intensively engineered variant of GFP.
Terms and licenses: Academic/Nonprofit Terms; Industry Terms: Not Available to Industry
How to cite: pmAmetrine1.2 was a gift from Robert Campbell (Addgene plasmid # 42171 ; http://n2t.net/addgene:42171 ; RRID:Addgene_42171)
