[The description below was written by a language model from this plasmid's Addgene catalogue record and pLannotate feature annotations shown in this document.]
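Description:
pmAmetrine1.2 is a bacterial expression plasmid of about 4.8 kb built on the commercial pBAD-His B backbone, carrying a synthetic 720 bp coding sequence for mAmetrine1.2, an intensively engineered GFP variant. It replicates in E. coli from a ColE1/pBR322-type origin, with the neighbouring pBR322 bom region and only a fragment of the rop gene annotated. The catalogue entry lists it as low copy, although the annotation software labels the origin generically as high copy. Selection is by ampicillin through the β-lactamase gene and its own promoter.

Expression is driven by the araBAD promoter, with the divergently transcribed araC regulator encoded on the same plasmid, so transcription is induced by L-arabinose and otherwise kept low. The insert sits between retained XhoI and EcoRI sites, in frame with the backbone's N-terminal leader. This leader comprises a 6xHis tag (picked up by the annotation as a fragment of a composite His-containing tag), the T7 gene 10 leader that aids translation, and the Xpress epitope with its enterokinase cleavage site. The resulting protein can therefore be purified by metal affinity, detected by epitope, and have its tag removed. Downstream, rrnB sequence including the T1 and T2 terminators ends transcription.

The feature table labels the fluorescent protein as mAmetrine1.1, a photostable, violet-excitable yellow emitter with a large Stokes shift. This is probably the closest database match for the closely related 1.2 variant named in the record. The associated publication concerns FRET-based biosensors for ratiometric imaging of calcium dynamics and caspase-3 activity in single cells, so this plasmid probably serves to produce and characterise the protein in bacteria and as a source of its coding sequence.
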