Features (pLannotate 1.2.2; 14 found; start..end, strand, type, name):
      1..285     +  promoter       araBAD promoter: araBAD; promoter of the L-arabinose operon of E. coli; the araC regulatory gene is transcribed in the opposite direction (Guzman et al., 1995)
    331..351     +  CDS            capTEV™ (fragment): composite tag for in vivo biotinylation, TEV protease cleavage, and 6xHis tagging
    352..384     +  CDS            T7 tag (gene 10 leader): leader peptide from bacteriophage T7 gene 10 promotes efficient translation in E. coli
    388..411     +  CDS            Xpress™ tag: Xpress™ epitope tag, including an enterokinase recognition and cleavage site
    427..1146    +  CDS            mAmetrine1.1: photostable yellow fluorescent protein with a large Stokes shift, excitable with violet light (Ai et al., 2008)
   1243..1358    +  ncRNA          5S rRNA: Accession: RF00001 - 5S ribosomal RNA
   1362..1448    +  terminator     rrnB T1 terminator: Escherichia coli rrnB; transcription terminator T1 from the E. coli rrnB gene
   1540..1567    +  terminator     rrnB T2 terminator: transcription terminator T2 from the E. coli rrnB gene
   1586..1677    +  promoter       AmpR promoter: bla
   1678..2538    +  CDS            AmpR: β-lactamase; bla; confers resistance to ampicillin, carbenicillin, and related antibiotics
   2709..3297    +  rep_origin     ori: high-copy-number ColE1/pMB1/pBR322/pUC origin of replication
   3483..3623    -  misc_feature   bom: basis of mobility region from pBR322
   3725..3765    -  CDS            rop (fragment): Rop protein, which maintains plasmids at low copy number; rop
   3887..4765    -  CDS            araC: L-arabinose regulatory protein; araC
>Addgene plasmid #42171 | pmAmetrine1.2 | addgene full sequence | sequence record 265862 | Addgene NGS Result
AAGAAACCAATTGTCCATATTGCATCAGACATTGCCGTCACTGCGTCTTTTACTGGCTCTTCTCGCTAAC
CAAACCGGTAACCCCGCTTATTAAAAGCATTCTGTAACAAAGCGGGACCAAAGCCATGACAAAAACGCGT
AACAAAAGTGTCTATAATCACGGCAGAAAAGTCCACATTGATTATTTGCACGGCGTCACACTTTGCTATG
CCATAGCATTTTTATCCATAAGATTAGCGGATCCTACCTGACGCTTTTTATCGCAACTCTCTACTGTTTC
TCCATACCCGTTTTTTGGGCTAACAGGAGGAATTAACCATGGGGGGTTCTCATCATCATCATCATCATGG
TATGGCTAGCATGACTGGTGGACAGCAAATGGGTCGGGATCTGTACGACGATGACGATAAGGATCCGAGC
TCGAGCATGGTGAGCAAGGGCGAGGAGCTGTTCACCGGGGTGGTGCCCATCCTGGTCGAGCTGGACGGCG
ACGTAAACGGCCACAGGTTCAGCGTGCGCGGCGAGGGCGAGGGCGATGCCACCAACGGCAAGCTGATCCT
GAAGTTCATCTGCACCTCCGGCGAGCTGCCCGTGCCCTGGCCCACCCTCGTGACCACCCTGTCTTACGGC
GTGCAGTGCTTCGCCCGCTACCCCGACCACATGAAGCAGCACGACTTCTTCAAGTCCGCCATGCCCGAAG
GCTACGTCCAGGAGCGCACCATCTTCTTCAAGGACGACGGCAGCTACAGGACCCGCGCCGAGGTGAAGTT
CGAGGGCGACACCCTGGTGAACCGCATCGAGCTGAAGGGCATCGACTTCAAGGAGGACGGCAACATCCTG
GGGCACAAGCTGGAGTACAACATGAACGCGTGGGACGCGTATATCACGGCCGACAAGCAGAAGAACGGCA
TCAAAGCGAACTTCAAGATCGAGCACAACGTCAAGGACGGCGGCGTGCAGCTCGCCGACGCGTACCAGCA
GAACACCCCCATCGGCGGCGGCCCCGTGCTGCTGCCTGACAACCACTACCTGAGCTTCCAGAGCAAGCTG
TTCAAAGACCCCTACGAGCAGCGCGATCACATGGTCCTGCTGGAGTTTGTTACCGCCGCCGGGATAACTC
CCGGCATGGACGAGCTGTACAAGTAAGAATTCGAAGCTTGGCTGTTTTGGCGGATGAGAGAAGATTTTCA
GCCTGATACAGATTAAATCAGAACGCAGAAGCGGTCTGATAAAACAGAATTTGCCTGGCGGCAGTAGCGC
GGTGGTCCCACCTGACCCCATGCCGAACTCAGAAGTGAAACGCCGTAGCGCCGATGGTAGTGTGGGGTCT
CCCCATGCGAGAGTAGGGAACTGCCAGGCATCAAATAAAACGAAAGGCTCAGTCGAAAGACTGGGCCTTT
CGTTTTATCTGTTGTTTGTCGGTGAACGCTCTCCTGAGTAGGACAAATCCGCCGGGAGCGGATTTGAACG
TTGCGAAGCAACGGCCCGGAGGGTGGCGGGCAGGACGCCCGCCATAAACTGCCAGGCATCAAATTAAGCA
GAAGGCCATCCTGACGGATGGCCTTTTTGCGTTTCTACAAACTCTTTTGTTTATTTTTCTAAATACATTC
AAATATGTATCCGCTCATGAGACAATAACCCTGATAAATGCTTCAATAATATTGAAAAAGGAAGAGTATG
AGTATTCAACATTTCCGTGTCGCCCTTATTCCCTTTTTTGCGGCATTTTGCCTTCCTGTTTTTGCTCACC
CAGAAACGCTGGTGAAAGTAAAAGATGCTGAAGATCAGTTGGGTGCACGAGTGGGTTACATCGAACTGGA
TCTCAACAGCGGTAAGATCCTTGAGAGTTTTCGCCCCGAAGAACGTTTTCCAATGATGAGCACTTTTAAA
GTTCTGCTATGTGGCGCGGTATTATCCCGTGTTGACGCCGGGCAAGAGCAACTCGGTCGCCGCATACACT
ATTCTCAGAATGACTTGGTTGAGTACTCACCAGTCACAGAAAAGCATCTTACGGATGGCATGACAGTAAG
AGAATTATGCAGTGCTGCCATAACCATGAGTGATAACACTGCGGCCAACTTACTTCTGACAACGATCGGA
GGACCGAAGGAGCTAACCGCTTTTTTGCACAACATGGGGGATCATGTAACTCGCCTTGATCGTTGGGAAC
CGGAGCTGAATGAAGCCATACCAAACGACGAGCGTGACACCACGATGCCTGTAGCAATGGCAACAACGTT
GCGCAAACTATTAACTGGCGAACTACTTACTCTAGCTTCCCGGCAACAATTAATAGACTGGATGGAGGCG
GATAAAGTTGCAGGACCACTTCTGCGCTCGGCCCTTCCGGCTGGCTGGTTTATTGCTGATAAATCTGGAG
CCGGTGAGCGTGGGTCTCGCGGTATCATTGCAGCACTGGGGCCAGATGGTAAGCCCTCCCGTATCGTAGT
TATCTACACGACGGGGAGTCAGGCAACTATGGATGAACGAAATAGACAGATCGCTGAGATAGGTGCCTCA
CTGATTAAGCATTGGTAACTGTCAGACCAAGTTTACTCATATATACTTTAGATTGATTTAAAACTTCATT
TTTAATTTAAAAGGATCTAGGTGAAGATCCTTTTTGATAATCTCATGACCAAAATCCCTTAACGTGAGTT
TTCGTTCCACTGAGCGTCAGACCCCGTAGAAAAGATCAAAGGATCTTCTTGAGATCCTTTTTTTCTGCGC
GTAATCTGCTGCTTGCAAACAAAAAAACCACCGCTACCAGCGGTGGTTTGTTTGCCGGATCAAGAGCTAC
CAACTCTTTTTCCGAAGGTAACTGGCTTCAGCAGAGCGCAGATACCAAATACTGTCCTTCTAGTGTAGCC
GTAGTTAGGCCACCACTTCAAGAACTCTGTAGCACCGCCTACATACCTCGCTCTGCTAATCCTGTTACCA
GTGGCTGCTGCCAGTGGCGATAAGTCGTGTCTTACCGGGTTGGACTCAAGACGATAGTTACCGGATAAGG
CGCAGCGGTCGGGCTGAACGGGGGGTTCGTGCACACAGCCCAGCTTGGAGCGAACGACCTACACCGAACT
GAGATACCTACAGCGTGAGCTATGAGAAAGCGCCACGCTTCCCGAAGGGAGAAAGGCGGACAGGTATCCG
GTAAGCGGCAGGGTCGGAACAGGAGAGCGCACGAGGGAGCTTCCAGGGGGAAACGCCTGGTATCTTTATA
GTCCTGTCGGGTTTCGCCACCTCTGACTTGAGCGTCGATTTTTGTGATGCTCGTCAGGGGGGCGGAGCCT
ATGGAAAAACGCCAGCAACGCGGCCTTTTTACGGTTCCTGGCCTTTTGCTGGCCTTTTGCTCACATGTTC
TTTCCTGCGTTATCCCCTGATTCTGTGGATAACCGTATTACCGCCTTTGAGTGAGCTGATACCGCTCGCC
GCAGCCGAACGACCGAGCGCAGCGAGTCAGTGAGCGAGGAAGCGGAAGAGCGCCTGATGCGGTATTTTCT
CCTTACGCATCTGTGCGGTATTTCACACCGCATATGGTGCACTCTCAGTACAATCTGCTCTGATGCCGCA
TAGTTAAGCCAGTATACACTCCGCTATCGCTACGTGACTGGGTCATGGCTGCGCCCCGACACCCGCCAAC
ACCCGCTGACGCGCCCTGACGGGCTTGTCTGCTCCCGGCATCCGCTTACAGACAAGCTGTGACCGTCTCC
GGGAGCTGCATGTGTCAGAGGTTTTCACCGTCATCACCGAAACGCGCGAGGCAGCAGATCAATTCGCGCG
CGAAGGCGAAGCGGCATGCATAATGTGCCTGTCAAATGGACGAAGCAGGGATTCTGCAAACCCTATGCTA
CTCCGTCAAGCCGTCAATTGTCTGATTCGTTACCAATTATGACAACTTGACGGCTACATCATTCACTTTT
TCTTCACAACCGGCACGGAACTCGCTCGGGCTGGCCCCGGTGCATTTTTTAAATACCCGCGAGAAATAGA
GTTGATCGTCAAAACCAACATTGCGACCGACGGTGGCGATAGGCATCCGGGTGGTGCTCAAAAGCAGCTT
CGCCTGGCTGATACGTTGGTCCTCGCGCCAGCTTAAGACGCTAATCCCTAACTGCTGGCGGAAAAGATGT
GACAGACGCGACGGCGACAAGCAAACATGCTGTGCGACGCTGGCGATATCAAAATTGCTGTCTGCCAGGT
GATCGCTGATGTACTGACAAGCCTCGCGTACCCGATTATCCATCGGTGGATGGAGCGACTCGTTAATCGC
TTCCATGCGCCGCAGTAACAATTGCTCAAGCAGATTTATCGCCAGCAGCTCCGAATAGCGCCCTTCCCCT
TGCCCGGCGTTAATGATTTGCCCAAACAGGTCGCTGAAATGCGGCTGGTGCGCTTCATCCGGGCGAAAGA
ACCCCGTATTGGCAAATATTGACGGCCAGTTAAGCCATTCATGCCAGTAGGCGCGCGGACGAAAGTAAAC
CCACTGGTGATACCATTCGCGAGCCTCCGGATGACGACCGTAGTGATGAATCTCTCCTGGCGGGAACAGC
AAAATATCACCCGGTCGGCAAACAAATTCTCGTCCCTGATTTTTCACCACCCCCTGACCGCGAATGGTGA
GATTGAGAATATAACCTTTCATTCCCAGCGGTCGGTCGATAAAAAAATCGAGATAACCGTTGGCCTCAAT
CGGCGTTAAACCCGCCACCAGATGGGCATTAAACGAGTATCCCGGCAGCAGGGGATCATTTTGCGCTTCA
GCCATACTTTTCATACTCCCGCCATTCAGAG
