>Addgene plasmid #42171 | pmAmetrine1.2 | depositor partial sequence | sequence record 56916 | FP coding sequence
ATGGTGAGCAAGGGCGAGGAGCTGTTCACCGGGGTGGTGCCCATCCTGGTCGAGCTGGACGGCGACGTAA
ACGGCCACAGGTTCAGCGTGCGCGGCGAGGGCGAGGGCGATGCCACCAACGGCAAGCTGATCCTGAAGTT
CATCTGCACCTCCGGCGAGCTGCCCGTGCCCTGGCCCACCCTCGTGACCACCCTGTCTTACGGCGTGCAG
TGCTTCGCCCGCTACCCCGACCACATGAAGCAGCACGACTTCTTCAAGTCCGCCATGCCCGAAGGCTACG
TCCAGGAGCGCACCATCTTCTTCAAGGACGACGGCAGCTACAGGACCCGCGCCGAGGTGAAGTTCGAGGG
CGACACCCTGGTGAACCGCATCGAGCTGAAGGGCATCGACTTCAAGGAGGACGGCAACATCCTGGGGCAC
AAGCTGGAGTACAACATGAACGCGTGGGACGCGTATATCACGGCCGACAAGCAGAAGAACGGCATCAAAG
CGAACTTCAAGATCGAGCACAACGTCAAGGACGGCGGCGTGCAGCTCGCCGACGCGTACCAGCAGAACAC
CCCCATCGGCGGCGGCCCCGTGCTGCTGCCTGACAACCACTACCTGAGCTTCCAGAGCAAGCTGTTCAAA
GACCCCTACGAGCAGCGCGATCACATGGTCCTGCTGGAGTTTGTTACCGCCGCCGGGATAACTCCCGGCA
TGGACGAGCTGTACAAGTAA
