>Addgene plasmid #42171 | pmAmetrine1.2 | addgene partial sequence | sequence record 57602 | pBAD-Fwd
GAGCTTTTTTCGCAACTCTCTACTGTTTCTCCATACCCGTTTTTTGGGCTAACAGGAGGAATTAACCATG
GGGGGTTCTCATCATCATCATCATCATGGTATGGCTAGCATGACTGGTGGACAGCAAATGGGTCGGGATC
TGTACGACGATGACGATAAGGATCCGAGCTCGAGCATGGTGAGCAAGGGCGAGGAGCTGTTCACCGGGGT
GGTGCCCATCCTGGTCGAGCTGGACGGCGACGTAAACGGCCACAGGTTCAGCGTGCGCGGCGAGGGCGAG
GGCGATGCCACCAACGGCAAGCTGATCCTGAAGTTCATCTGCACCTCCGGCGAGCTGCCCGTGCCCTGGC
CCACCCTCGTGACCACCCTGTCTTACGGCGTGCAGTGCTTCGCCCGCTACCCCGACCACATGAAGCAGCA
CGACTTCTTCAAGTCCGCCATGCCCGAAGGCTACGTCCAGGAGCGCACCATCTTCTTCAAGGACGACGGC
AGCTACAGGACCCGCGCCGAGGTGAAGTTCGAGGGCGACACCCTGGTGAACCGCATCGAGCTGAAGGGCA
TCGACTTCAAGGAGGACGGCAACATCCTGGGGCACAAGCTGGAGTACAACATGAACGCGTGGGACGCGTA
TATCACGGCCGACAAGCAGAAGAACGGCATCAAAGCGAACTTCAAGATCGAGCACAACGTCAAGGACGGC
GGCGTGCAGCTCGCCGACGCGTACCAGCAGAACACCCCCATCGGCGGCGGCCCCGTGCTGCTGCCTGACA
ACCACTACCTGAGCTTCCAGAGCAAGCTGTTCAAAGACCCCTACGAGCAGCGCGATCACATGGTCCTGCT
GGAGTTTGTTACCGCCGCCGGGATAACTCCCGGCATGGACGACTGACATAGATCAACTGTGTTGCGAGAA
AATTC
